Addgene plasmid #168973: TagBFP-DiB2-splitN1–125
Purpose: N-fragment of the DiB2‐split protein fused with blue fluorescent protein TagBFP
Depositing lab: Jens Meiler. Depositing organization: Vanderbilt University. Publication: DiB-splits: nature-guided design of a novel fluorescent labeling split system. Bozhanova NG, Gavrikov AS, Mishin AS, Meiler J. Sci Rep. 2020 Jul 6;10(1):11049. doi: 10.1038/s41598-020-67095-2. PubMed 32632329.
Backbone
  Vector backbone: pICH47732
  Backbone size w/o insert (bp): 5296
  Total vector size (bp): 6346
  Vector type: Mammalian Expression
Growth in bacteria
  Bacterial resistance: Ampicillin, 100 μg/mL
  Growth temperature: 37°C
  Growth strain: DH5alpha
  Copy number: High Copy
Gene/Insert
  Gene/Insert name: TagBFP - DiB2-split N-frag
  Species: Synthetic
  Insert size (bp): 1050
  Promoter: CMV
  Cloning method: Restriction Enzyme; 5′ cloning site BpiI (not destroyed); 3′ cloning site BpiI (not destroyed)
  Sequencing primers: 5′ CGCAAATGGGCGGTAGGCGTG; 3′ CAAGTTAACAACAACAATTGCAT
Terms and licenses: Academic/Nonprofit Terms; Industry Terms: Not Available to Industry
How to cite: TagBFP-DiB2-splitN1–125 was a gift from Jens Meiler (Addgene plasmid # 168973 ; http://n2t.net/addgene:168973 ; RRID:Addgene_168973)
