[The description below was written by a language model from this plasmid's Addgene catalogue record and pLannotate feature annotations shown in this document.]
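Description:
TagBFP-DiB2-splitN1–125 is a 6,346 bp mammalian expression plasmid built on pICH47732, a modular-cloning backbone whose binary-vector ancestry remains visible in the annotation. The expression cassette lies between left and right T-DNA border repeats of nopaline C58 type. The backbone also carries an incP oriV with its trfA replication initiator gene, alongside a high-copy ColE1/pUC-type origin. These plant/Agrobacterium-related elements play no role in the stated mammalian use. In E. coli the plasmid is maintained at high copy and selected through the β-lactamase gene (ampicillin resistance). The insert was introduced using BpiI sites, which the record notes are retained on both sides.

The payload is a synthetic fusion of about 1,050 bp, driven by the human cytomegalovirus immediate-early enhancer and promoter and terminated by an SV40 polyadenylation signal. It encodes the monomeric blue fluorescent protein TagBFP followed by the N-terminal fragment of DiB2-split; the construct name indicates residues 1–125. The annotation tool identifies this second part as a fragment of the E. coli lipocalin Blc, consistent with a DiB protein engineered from that scaffold. A short stretch annotated as SV40 large T antigen lies between the fusion and the poly(A) signal and probably belongs to the SV40 terminator region, although the record does not say so.

According to the record and its associated publication, the plasmid supplies one half of a split fluorescent labeling system. The N-fragment would be expected to need a complementary C-terminal fragment, supplied from a separate construct, to produce signal. The constitutively fluorescent TagBFP would let expression of the fragment be monitored independently. The record does not name the partner construct or any ligand.
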