Features (pLannotate 1.2.2; 15 found; start..end, strand, type, name):
    288..1148    -  CDS            AmpR: β-lactamase; bla; confers resistance to ampicillin, carbenicillin, and related antibiotics
   1149..1253    -  promoter       AmpR promoter: bla
   1340..1971    -  rep_origin     oriV: incP origin of replication
   2063..2087    +  misc_feature   LB T-DNA repeat: left border repeat from nopaline C58 T-DNA
   2196..2499    +  enhancer       CMV enhancer: human cytomegalovirus immediate early enhancer
   2500..2703    +  promoter       CMV promoter: human cytomegalovirus (CMV) immediate early promoter
   2748..3446    +  CDS            TagBFP: TagBFP is a basic (constitutively fluorescent) blue fluorescent protein published in 2008, derived from Entacmaea quadricolor. It is reported to be a very rapidly-maturing monomer with very low acid sensitivity.
   3471..3788    +  CDS            blc (fragment): BLC_ECOLI - Also known as yjeL. Experimental evidence at protein level: Swiss-Prot protein existence level 1. Involved in the storage or transport of lipids necessary for membrane maintenance under stressful conditions. Displays a binding preference for lysophospholipids. From Escherichia coli (strain K12).
   3797..3882    +  CDS            large T antigen (fragment): large T antigen from SV40 (simian virus 40)
   3905..4026    +  polyA_signal   SV40 poly(A) signal: SV40 polyadenylation signal
   4033..4165    -  rep_origin     M13 ori (fragment): M13 bacteriophage origin of replication; arrow indicates direction of (+) strand synthesis
   4211..4235    +  misc_feature   RB T-DNA repeat: right border repeat from nopaline C58 T-DNA
   4347..4367    -  CDS            TetR (fragment): tetracycline resistance regulatory protein; tetR
   4394..5539    -  CDS            trfA: TRFA_ECOLX - Experimental evidence at protein level: Swiss-Prot protein existence level 1. Also involved in plasmid copy number control, promoting intermolecular coupling of protein bound iterons at oriV, which inhibits replication initiation. From Escherichia coli.
   5875..117     -  rep_origin     ori (across the origin): high-copy-number ColE1/pMB1/pBR322/pUC origin of replication
>Addgene plasmid #168973 | TagBFP-DiB2-splitN1–125 | addgene full sequence | sequence record 332748 | Addgene NGS Result
CCAGTTACCTTCGGAAAAAGAGTTGGTAGCTCTTGATCCGGCAAACAAACCACCGCTGGTAGCGGTGGTT
TTTTTGTTTGCAAGCAGCAGATTACGCGCAGAAAAAAAGGATCTCAAGAAGATCCTTTGATCTTTTCTAC
GGGGTCTGACGCTCAGTGGAACGAAAACTCACGTTAAGGGATTTTGGTCATGAGATTATCAAAAAGGATC
TTCACCTAGATCCTTTTAAATTAAAAATGAAGTTTTAAATCAATCTAAAGTATATATGAGTAAACTTGGT
CTGACAGTTACCAATGCTTAATCAGTGAGGCACCTATCTCAGCGATCTGTCTATTTCGTTCATCCATAGT
TGCCTGACTCCCCGTCGTGTAGATAACTACGATACGGGAGGGCTTACCATCTGGCCCCAGTGCTGCAATG
ATACCGCGAGAACCACGCTCACCGGCTCCAGATTTATCAGCAATAAACCAGCCAGCCGGAAGGGCCGAGC
GCAGAAGTGGTCCTGCAACTTTATCCGCCTCCATCCAGTCTATTAATTGTTGCCGGGAAGCTAGAGTAAG
TAGTTCGCCAGTTAATAGTTTGCGCAACGTTGTTGCCATTGCTACAGGCATCGTGGTGTCACGCTCGTCG
TTTGGTATGGCTTCATTCAGCTCCGGTTCCCAACGATCAAGGCGAGTTACATGATCCCCCATGTTGTGCA
AAAAAGCGGTTAGCTCCTTCGGTCCTCCGATCGTTGTCAGAAGTAAGTTGGCCGCAGTGTTATCACTCAT
GGTTATGGCAGCACTGCATAATTCTCTTACTGTCATGCCATCCGTAAGATGCTTTTCTGTGACTGGTGAG
TACTCAACCAAGTCATTCTGAGAATAGTGTATGCGGCGACCGAGTTGCTCTTGCCCGGCGTCAATACGGG
ATAATACCGCGCCACATAGCAGAACTTTAAAAGTGCTCATCATTGGAAAACGTTCTTCGGGGCGAAAACT
CTCAAGGATCTTACCGCTGTTGAGATCCAGTTCGATGTAACCCACTCGTGCACCCAACTGATCTTCAGCA
TCTTTTACTTTCACCAGCGTTTCTGGGTGAGCAAAAACAGGAAGGCAAAATGCCGCAAAAAAGGGAATAA
GGGCGACACGGAAATGTTGAATACTCATACTCTTCCTTTTTCAATATTATTGAAGCATTTATCAAGGTTA
TTGTCTCATGAGCGGATACATATTTGAATGTATTTAGAAAAATAAACAAATAGGGGTTCCGCGCACGAAT
TGGCCAGCGCTGCCATTTTTGGGGTGAGGCCGTTCGCGGCCGAGGGGCGCAGCCCCTGGGGGGATGGGAG
GCCCGCGTTAGCGGGCCGGGAGGGTTCGAGAAGGGGGGGCACCCCCCTTCGGCGTGCGCGGTCACGCGCA
CAGGGCGCAGCCCTGGTTAAAAACAAGGTTTATAAATATTGGTTTAAAAGCAGGTTAAAAGACAGGTTAG
CGGTGGCCGAAAAACGGGCGGAAACCCTTGCAAATGCTGGATTTTCTGCCTGTGGACAGCCCCTCAAATG
TCAATAGGTGCGCCCCTCATCTGTCAGCACTCTGCCCCTCAAGTGTCAAGGATCGCGCCCCTCATCTGTC
AGTAGTCGCGCCCCTCAAGTGTCAATACCGCAGGGCACTTATCCCCAGGCTTGTCCACATCATCTGTGGG
AAACTCGCGTAAAATCAGGCGTTTTCGCCGATTTGCGAGGCTGGCCAGCTCCACGTCGCCGGCCGAAATC
GAGCCTGCCCCTCATCTGTCAACGCCGCGCCGGGTGAGTCGGCCCCTCAAGTGTCAACGTCCGCCCCTCA
TCTGTCAGTGAGGGCCAAGTTTTCCGCGAGGTATCCACAACGCCGGCGGCCGCGGTGTCTCGCACACGGC
TTCGACGGCGTTTCTGGCGCGTTTGCAGGGCCATAGACGGCCGCCAGCCCAGCGGCGAGGGCAACCAGCC
CGGTGAGCGTCGCAAAGGAGATCCTGATCTGACTGATGGGCTGCCTGTATCGAGTGGTGATTTTGTGCCG
AGCTGCCGGTCGGGGAGCTGTTGGCTGGCTGGTGGCAGGATATATTGTGGTGTAAACAAATTGACGCTTA
GACAACTTAATAACACATTGCGGACGTTTTTAATGTACTGGGGTGGATGCAGTGGGCCCCACTCTGTGAA
GACAATGCCGAATTCGGATCCGGAGCGTTACATAACTTACGGTAAATGGCCCGCCTGGCTGACCGCCCAA
CGACCCCCGCCCATTGACGTCAATAATGACGTATGTTCCCATAGTAACGCCAATAGGGACTTTCCATTGA
CGTCAATGGGTGGAGTATTTACGGTAAACTGCCCACTTGGCAGTACATCAAGTGTATCATATGCCAAGTA
CGCCCCCTATTGACGTCAATGACGGTAAATGGCCCGCCTGGCATTATGCCCAGTACATGACCTTATGGGA
CTTTCCTACTTGGCAGTACATCTACGTATTAGTCATCGCTATTACCATGGTGATGCGGTTTTGGCAGTAC
ATCAATGGGCGTGGATAGCGGTTTGACTCACGGGGATTTCCAAGTCTCCACCCCATTGACGTCAATGGGA
GTTTGTTTTGGCACCAAAATCAACGGGACTTTCCAAAATGTCGTAACAACTCCGCCCCATTGACGCAAAT
GGGCGGTAGGCGTGTACGGTGGGAGGTCTATATAAGCAGAGCTGGTTTAGTGAACCGTCAGATCCGCTAG
CGCTACCGGTCGCCACCATGAGCGAGCTGATTAAGGAGAACATGCACATGAAGCTGTACATGGAGGGCAC
CGTGGACAACCATCACTTCAAGTGCACATCCGAGGGCGAAGGCAAGCCCTACGAGGGCACCCAGACCATG
AGAATCAAGGTGGTCGAGGGCGGCCCTCTCCCCTTCGCCTTCGACATCCTGGCTACTAGCTTCCTCTACG
GCAGCAAGACCTTCATCAACCACACCCAGGGCATCCCCGACTTCTTCAAGCAGTCCTTCCCTGAGGGCTT
CACATGGGAGAGAGTCACCACATACGAGGACGGGGGCGTGCTGACCGCTACCCAGGACACCAGCCTCCAG
GACGGCTGCCTCATCTACAACGTCAAGATCAGAGGGGTGAACTTCACATCCAACGGCCCTGTGATGCAGA
AGAAAACACTCGGCTGGGAGGCCTTCACCGAGACGCTGTACCCCGCTGACGGCGGCCTGGAAGGCAGAAA
CGACATGGCCCTGAAGCTCGTGGGCGGGAGCCATCTGATCGCAAACATCAAGACCACATATAGATCCAAG
AAACCCGCTAAGAACCTCAAGATGCCTGGCGTCTACTATGTGGACTACAGACTGGAAAGAATCAAGGAGG
CCAACAACGAAACCTACGTCGAGCAGCACGAGGTGGCAGTGGCCAGATACTGCGACCTCCCTAGCAAACT
GGGGCACAAGCTTAATGATCCCCCGGTCGCCACAATGGCCAGTAGCCCGACTCCTCCGCGAGGAGTTACT
GTGGTTAACAATTTTGACTGCAAACGCTATCTCGGGACGTGGTATGAGATAGCCCGATTCGATCACAGGT
TCGAACGCGGATTGGAGAAAGTTACCGCAACCTATAGTTTGCGGGACGACGGGGGCTTGAACGTAATCAA
CAAAGGGTATAATCCAGACAGGGGCATGTGGCAGCAGAGCGAAGGTAAAGCGTACTTCACGGGTGCCCCC
ACGAGGGCGGCATTGAAGGTCAGCTTCTTCGGACCTTTTTATGGTGGCTATAACGTAATAGCATTGGACA
GGGAGTATTCAGGTTGATGATCATAATCAGCCATACCACATTTGTAGAGGTTTTACTTGCTTTAAAAAAC
CTCCCACACCTCCCCCTGAACCTGAAACATAAAATGAATGCAATTGTTGTTGTTAACTTGTTTATTGCAG
CTTATAATGGTTACAAATAAAGCAATAGCATCACAAATTTCACAAATAAAGCATTTTTTTCACTGCATTC
TAGTTGTGGTTTGTCCAAACTCATCAATGTATCTTAAGGCGTAAATTGTAAGCGTTAATATTTTGTTAAA
ATTCGCGTTAAATTTTTGTTAAATCAGCTCATTTTTTAACCAATAGGCCGAAATCGGCAAAATCCCTTAT
AAATCAAAAGAATAGACCGAGATAGGGTTGAGTGTCGCTGCAATTGTCTTCTGCACGAAGTGGTTTAAAC
TATCAGTGTTTGACAGGATATATTGGCGGGTAAACCTAAGAGAAAAGAGCGTTTATTAGAATAATCGGAT
ATTTAAAAGGGCGTGAAAAGGTTTATCCGTTCGTCCATTTGTATGTGCATGCCAACCACAGGGTTCCCCA
GATCAGGCGCTGGCTGCTGAACCCCCAGCCGGAACTGACCCCACAAGGCCCTAGCGTTTGCAATGCACCA
GGTCATCATTGACCCAGGCGTGTTCCACCAGGCCGCTGCCTCGCAACTCTTCGCAGGCTTCGCCGACCTG
CTCGCGCCACTTCTTCACGCGGGTGGAATCCGATCCGCACATGAGGCGGAAGGTTTCCAGCTTGAGCGGG
TACGGCTCCCGGTGCGAGCTGAAATAGTCGAACATCCGTCGGGCCGTCGGCGACAGCTTGCGGTACTTCT
CCCATATGAATTTCGTGTAGTGGTCGCCAGCAAACAGCACGACGATTTCCTCGTCGATCAGGACCTGGCA
ACGGGACGTTTTCTTGCCACGGTCCAGGACGCGGAAGCGGTGCAGCAGCGACACCGATTCCAGGTGCCCA
ACGCGGTCGGACGTGAAGCCCATCGCCGTCGCCTGTAGGCGCGACAGGCATTCCTCGGCCTTCGTGTAAT
ACCGGCCATTGATCGACCAGCCCAGGTCCTGGCAAAGCTCGTAGAACGTGAAGGTGATCGGCTCGCCGAT
AGGGGTGCGCTTCGCGTACTCCAACACCTGCTGCCACACCAGTTCGTCATCGTCGGCCCGCAGCTCGACG
CCGGTGTAGGTGATCTTCACGTCCTTGTTGACGTGGAAAATGACCTTGTTTTGCAGCGCCTCGCGCGGGA
TTTTCTTGTTGCGCGTGGTGAACAGGGCAGAGCGGGCCGTGTCGTTTGGCATCGCTCGCATCGTGTCCGG
CCACGGCGCAATATCGAACAAGGAAAGCTGCATTTCCTTGATCTGCTGCTTCGTGTGTTTCAGCAACGCG
GCCTGCTTGGCCTCGCTGACCTGTTTTGCCAGGTCCTCGCCGGCGGTTTTTCGCTTCTTGGTCGTCATAG
TTCCTCGCGTGTCGATGGTCATCGACTTCGCCAAACCTGCCGCCTCCTGTTCAAGACGACGCGAACGCTC
CACGGCGGCCGATGGCGCGGGCAGGGCAGGGGGAGCCAGTTGCACGCTGTCGCGCTCGATCTTGGCCGTA
GCTTGCTGGACCATCGAGCCGACGGACTGGAAGGTTTCGCGGGGCGCACGCATGACGGTGCGGCTTGCGA
TGGTTTCGGCATCCTCGGCGGAAAACCCCGCGTCGATCAGTTCTTGCCTGTATGCCTTCCGGTCAAACGT
CCGATTCATTCACCCTCCTTGCGGGATTGCCCCGACTCACGCCGGGGCAATGTGCCCTTATTCCTGATTT
GACCCGCCTGGTGCCTTGGTGTCCAGATAATCCACCTTATCGGCAATGAAGTCGGTCCCGTAGACCGTCT
GGCCGTCCTTCTCGTACTTGGTATTCCGAATCTTGCCCTGCACGAATACCAGCGACCCCTTGCCCAAATA
CTTGCCGTGGGCCTCGGCCTGAGAGCCAAAACACTTGATGCGGAAGAAGTCGGTGCGCTCCTGCTTGTCG
CCGGCATCGTTGCGCCACATCTAGGATCTGCCAGGAACCGTAAAAAGGCCGCGTTGCTGGCGTTTTTCCA
TAGGCTCCGCCCCCCTGACGAGCATCACAAAAATCGACGCTCAAGTCAGAGGTGGCGAAACCCGACAGGA
CTATAAAGATACCAGGCGTTTCCCCCTGGAAGCTCCCTCGTGCGCTCTCCTGTTCCGACCCTGCCGCTTA
CCGGATACCTGTCCGCCTTTCTCCCTTCGGGAAGCGTGGCGCTTTCTCATAGCTCACGCTGTAGGTATCT
CAGTTCGGTGTAGGTCGTTCGCTCCAAGCTGGGCTGTGTGCACGAACCCCCCGTTCAGCCCGACCGCTGC
GCCTTATCCGGTAACTATCGTCTTGAGTCCAACCCGGTAAGACACGACTTATCGCCACTGGCAGCAGCCA
CTGGTAACAGGATTAGCAGAGCGAGGTATGTAGGCGGTGCTACAGAGTTCTTGAAGTGGTGGCCTAACTA
CGGCTACACTAGAAGAACAGTATTTGGTATCTGCGCTCTGCTGAAG
