>Addgene plasmid #168973 | TagBFP-DiB2-splitN1–125 | depositor partial sequence | sequence record 327520 | CMV-Fwd
AGCAGAGCTGGTTTAGTGAACCGTCAGATCCGCTAGCGCTACCGGTCGCCACCATGAGCGAGCTGATTAA
GGAGAACATGCACATGAAGCTGTACATGGAGGGCACCGTGGACAACCATCACTTCAAGTGCACATCCGAG
GGCGAAGGCAAGCCCTACGAGGGCACCCAGACCATGAGAATCAAGGTGGTCGAGGGCGGCCCTCTCCCCT
TCGCCTTCGACATCCTGGCTACTAGCTTCCTCTACGGCAGCAAGACCTTCATCAACCACACCCAGGGCAT
CCCCGACTTCTTCAAGCAGTCCTTCCCTGAGGGCTTCACATGGGAGAGAGTCACCACATACGAGGACGGG
GGCGTGCTGACCGCTACCCAGGACACCAGCCTCCAGGACGGCTGCCTCATCTACAACGTCAAGATCAGAG
GGGTGAACTTCACATCCAACGGCCCTGTGATGCAGAAGAAAACACTCGGCTGGGAGGCCTTCACCGAGAC
GCTGTACCCCGCTGACGGCGGCCTGGAAGGCAGAAACGACATGGCCCTGAAGCTCGTGGGCGGGAGCCAT
CTGATCGCAAACATCAAGACCACATATAGATCCAAGAAACCCGCTAAGAACCTCAAGATGCCTGGCGTCT
ACTATGTGGACTACAGACTGGAAAGAATCAAGGAGGCCAACAACGAAACCTACGTCGAGCAGCACGAGGT
GGCAGTGGCCAGATACTGCGACCTCCCTAGCAAACTGGGGCACAAGCTTAATGATCCCCCGGTCGCCACA
ATGG
