>Addgene plasmid #168973 | TagBFP-DiB2-splitN1–125 | depositor partial sequence | sequence record 327521 | SV40-rev
GGAGGTGTGGGAGGTTTTTTAAAGCAAGTAAAACCTCTACAAATGTGGTATGGCTGATTATGATCATCAA
CCTGAATACTCCCTGTCCAATGCTATTACGTTATAGCCACCATAAAAAGGTCCGAAGAAGCTGACCTTCA
ATGCCGCCCTCGTGGGGGCACCCGTGAAGTACGCTTTACCTTCGCTCTGCTGCCACATGCCCCTGTCTGG
ATTATACCCTTTGTTGATTACGTTCAAGCCCCCGTCGTCCCGCAAACTATAGGTTGCGGTAACTTTCTCC
AATCCGCGTTCGAACCTGTGATCGAATCGGGCTATCTCATACCACGTCCCGAGATAGCGTTTGCAGTCAA
AATTGTTAACCACAGTAACTCCTCGCGGAGGAGTCGGGCTACTGGCCATTGTGGCGACCGGGGGATCATT
AAGCTTGTGCCCCAGTTTGCTAGGGAGGTCGCAGTATCTGGCCACTGCCACCTCGTGCTGCTCGACGTAG
GTTTCGTTGTTGGCCTCCTTGATTCTTTCCAGTCTGTAGTCCACATAGTAGACGCCAGGCATCTTGAGGT
TCTTAGCGGGTTTCTTGGATCTATATGTGGTCTTGATGTTTGCGATCAGATGGCTCCCGCCCACGAGCTT
CAGGGCCATGTCGTTTCTGCCTTCCAGGCCGCCGTCAGCGGGGTACAGCGTCTCGGTGAAGG
